>Addgene plasmid #181913 | pTRE3G-ZSGreen1-mHP1alpha | addgene full sequence | sequence record 359597 | Addgene NGS Result
CTCGAGTTTACTCCCTATCAGTGATAGAGAACGTATGAAGAGTTTACTCCCTATCAGTGATAGAGAACGT
ATGCAGACTTTACTCCCTATCAGTGATAGAGAACGTATAAGGAGTTTACTCCCTATCAGTGATAGAGAAC
GTATGACCAGTTTACTCCCTATCAGTGATAGAGAACGTATCTACAGTTTACTCCCTATCAGTGATAGAGA
ACGTATATCCAGTTTACTCCCTATCAGTGATAGAGAACGTATAAGCTTTAGGCGTGTACGGTGGGCGCCT
ATAAAAGCAGAGCTCGTTTAGTGAACCGTCAGATCGCCTGGAGCAATTCCACAACACTTTTGTCTTATAC
CAACTTTCCGTACCACTTCCTACCCTCGTAAAGTCGACATGGCTCAGTCAAAGCACGGTCTAACAAAAGA
AATGACAATGAAATACCGTATGGAAGGGTGCGTCGATGGACATAAATTTGTGATCACGGGAGAGGGCATT
GGATATCCGTTCAAAGGGAAACAGGCTATTAATCTGTGTGTGGTCGAAGGTGGACCATTGCCATTTGCCG
AAGACATATTGTCAGCTGCCTTTATGTACGGAAACAGGGTTTTCACTGAATATCCTCAAGACATAGCTGA
CTATTTCAAGAACTCGTGTCCTGCTGGTTATACATGGGACAGGTCTTTTCTCTTTGAGGATGGAGCAGTT
TGCATATGTAATGCAGATATAACAGTGAGTGTTGAAGAAAACTGCATGTATCATGAGTCCAAATTTTATG
GAGTGAATTTTCCTGCTGATGGACCTGTGATGAAAAAGATGACAGATAACTGGGAGCCATCCTGCGAGAA
GATCATACCAGTACCTAAGCAGGGGATATTGAAAGGGGATGTCTCCATGTACCTCCTTCTGAAGGATGGT
GGGCGTTTACGGTGCCAATTCGACACAGTTTACAAAGCAAAGTCTGTGCCAAGAAAGATGCCGGACTGGC
ACTTCATCCAGCATAAGCTCACCCGTGAAGACCGCAGCGATGCTAAGAATCAGAAATGGCATCTGACAGA
ACATGCTATTGCATCCGGATCTGCATTGCCCTGACGGCCGGCCCCTCTCCCTCCCCCCCCCCCTAACGTT
ACTGGCCGAAGCCGCTTGGAATAAGGCCGGTGTGCGTTTGTCTATATGTTATTTTCCACCATATTGCCGT
CTTTTGGCAATGTGAGGGCCCGGAAACCTGGCCCTGTCTTCTTGACGAGCATTCCTAGGGGTCTTTCCCC
TCTCGCCAAAGGAATGCAAGGTCTGTTGAATGTCGTGAAGGAAGCAGTTCCTCTGGAAGCTTCTTGAAGA
CAAACAACGTCTGTAGCGACCCTTTGCAGGCAGCGGAACCCCCCACCTGGCGACAGGTGCCTCTGCGGCC
AAAAGCCACGTGTATAAGATACACCTGCAAAGGCGGCACAACCCCAGTGCCACGTTGTGAGTTGGATAGT
TGTGGAAAGAGTCAAATGGCTCTCCTCAAGCGTATTCAACAAGGGGCTGAAGGATGCCCAGAAGGTACCC
CATTGTATGGGATCTGATCTGGGGCCTCGGTACACATGCTTTACATGTGTTTAGTCGAGGTTAAAAAAAC
GTCTAGGCCCCCCGAACCACGGGGACGTGGTTTTCCTTTGAAAAACACGATGATAATATGGCCACAACCG
GGCCGGATATCACGCGTATGGGAAAGAAGACCAAGAGGACAGCCGACAGCTCTTCTTCAGAGGATGAGGA
GGAATATGTGGTGGAAAAGGTGTTGGACAGGCGCATGGTTAAGGGGCAAGTGGAATATCTGTTGAAGTGG
AAAGGCTTTTCTGAGGAGCACAATACTTGGGAACCTGAGAAGAACTTGGATTGTCCTGAACTAATTTCTG
AGTTTATGAAAAAGTATAAGAAGATGAAGGAGGGTGAAAACAATAAGCCCAGGGAGAAATCAGAAGGAAA
CAAGAGGAAATCCAGTTTCTCCAACAGCGCTGATGATATTAAATCTAAAAAAAAGAGAGAGCAAAGCAAT
GATATCGCTCGGGGCTTTGAGAGAGGACTGGAACCAGAAAAGATCATCGGAGCAACAGATTCCTGCGGTG
ACTTAATGTTCTTAATGAAATGGAAAGACACAGATGAAGCTGACCTGGTTCTTGCAAAAGAAGCTAACGT
GAAGTGTCCACAGATTGTGATAGCATTTTATGAAGAGAGACTGACGTGGCACGCATATCCAGAGGATGCG
GAAAACAAAGAAAAAGAAAGCGCGAAGAGCTAAGGATCCAATGTAACTGTATTCAGCGATGACGAAATTC
TTAGCTATTGTAATACTCTAGAGGATCTTTGTGAAGGAACCTTACTTCTGTGGTGTGACATAATTGGACA
AACTACCTACAGAGATTTAAAGCTCTAAGGTAAATATAAAATTTTTAAGTGTATAATGTGTTAAACTACT
GATTCTAATTGTTTGTGTATTTTAGATTCCAACCTATGGAACTGATGAATGGGAGCAGTGGTGGAATGCC
TTTAATGAGGAAAACCTGTTTTGCTCAGAAGAAATGCCATCTAGTGATGATGAGGCTACTGCTGACTCTC
AACATTCTACTCCTCCAAAAAAGAAGAGAAAGGTAGAAGACCCCAAGGACTTTCCTTCAGAATTGCTAAG
TTTTTTGAGTCATGCTGTGTTTAGTAATAGAACTCTTGCTTGCTTTGCTATTTACACCACAAAGGAAAAA
GCTGCACTGCTATACAAGAAAATTATGGAAAAATATTCTGTAACCTTTATAAGTAGGCATAACAGTTATA
ATCATAACATACTGTTTTTTCTTACTCCACACAGGCATAGAGTGTCTGCTATTAATAACTATGCTCAAAA
ATTGTGTACCTTTAGCTTTTTAATTTGTAAAGGGGTTAATAAGGAATATTTGATGTATAGTGCCTTGACT
AGAGATCATAATCAGCCATACCACATTTGTAGAGGTTTTACTTGCTTTAAAAAACCTCCCACACCTCCCC
CTGAACCTGAAACATAAAATGAATGCAATTGTTGTTGTTAACTTGTTTATTGCAGCTTATAATGGTTACA
AATAAAGCAATAGCATCACAAATTTCACAAATAAAGCATTTTTTTCACTGCATTCTAGTTGTGGTTTGTC
CAAACTCATCAATGTATCTTATCATGTCTGCGGCTCTAGAGCTGCATTAATGAATCGGCCAACGCGCGGG
GAGAGGCGGTTTGCGTATTGGGCGCTCTTCCGCTTCCTCGCTCACTGACTCGCTGCGCTCGGTCGTTCGG
CTGCGGCGAGCGGTATCAGCTCACTCAAAGGCGGTAATACGGTTATCCACAGAATCAGGGGATAACGCAG
GAAAGAACATGTGAGCAAAAGGCCAGCAAAAGGCCAGGAACCGTAAAAAGGCCGCGTTGCTGGCGTTTTT
CCATAGGCTCCGCCCCCCTGACGAGCATCACAAAAATCGACGCTCAAGTCAGAGGTGGCGAAACCCGACA
GGACTATAAAGATACCAGGCGTTTCCCCCTGGAAGCTCCCTCGTGCGCTCTCCTGTTCCGACCCTGCCGC
TTACCGGATACCTGTCCGCCTTTCTCCCTTCGGGAAGCGTGGCGCTTTCTCATAGCTCACGCTGTAGGTA
TCTCAGTTCGGTGTAGGTCGTTCGCTCCAAGCTGGGCTGTGTGCACGAACCCCCCGTTCAGCCCGACCGC
TGCGCCTTATCCGGTAACTATCGTCTTGAGTCCAACCCGGTAAGACACGACTTATCGCCACTGGCAGCAG
CCACTGGTAACAGGATTAGCAGAGCGAGGTATGTAGGCGGTGCTACAGAGTTCTTGAAGTGGTGGCCTAA
CTACGGCTACACTAGAAGAACAGTATTTGGTATCTGCGCTCTGCTGAAGCCAGTTACCTTCGGAAAAAGA
GTTGGTAGCTCTTGATCCGGCAAACAAACCACCGCTGGTAGCGGTGGTTTTTTTGTTTGCAAGCAGCAGA
TTACGCGCAGAAAAAAAGGATCTCAAGAAGATCCTTTGATCTTTTCTACGGGGTCTGACGCTCAGTGGAA
CGAAAACTCACGTTAAGGGATTTTGGTCATGAGATTATCAAAAAGGATCTTCACCTAGATCCTTTTAAAT
TAAAAATGAAGTTTTAAATCAATCTAAAGTATATATGAGTAAACTTGGTCTGACAGTTACCAATGCTTAA
TCAGTGAGGCACCTATCTCAGCGATCTGTCTATTTCGTTCATCCATAGTTGCCTGACTCCCCGTCGTGTA
GATAACTACGATACGGGAGGGCTTACCATCTGGCCCCAGTGCTGCAATGATACCGCGAGACCCACGCTCA
CCGGCTCCAGATTTATCAGCAATAAACCAGCCAGCCGGAAGGGCCGAGCGCAGAAGTGGTCCTGCAACTT
TATCCGCCTCCATCCAGTCTATTAATTGTTGCCGGGAAGCTAGAGTAAGTAGTTCGCCAGTTAATAGTTT
GCGCAACGTTGTTGCCATTGCTACAGGCATCGTGGTGTCACGCTCGTCGTTTGGTATGGCTTCATTCAGC
TCCGGTTCCCAACGATCAAGGCGAGTTACATGATCCCCCATGTTGTGCAAAAAAGCGGTTAGCTCCTTCG
GTCCTCCGATCGTTGTCAGAAGTAAGTTGGCCGCAGTGTTATCACTCATGGTTATGGCAGCACTGCATAA
TTCTCTTACTGTCATGCCATCCGTAAGATGCTTTTCTGTGACTGGTGAGTACTCAACCAAGTCATTCTGA
GAATAGTGTATGCGGCGACCGAGTTGCTCTTGCCCGGCGTCAATACGGGATAATACCGCGCCACATAGCA
GAACTTTAAAAGTGCTCATCATTGGAAAACGTTCTTCGGGGCGAAAACTCTCAAGGATCTTACCGCTGTT
GAGATCCAGTTCGATGTAACCCACTCGTGCACCCAACTGATCTTCAGCATCTTTTACTTTCACCAGCGTT
TCTGGGTGAGCAAAAACAGGAAGGCAAAATGCCGCAAAAAAGGGAATAAGGGCGACACGGAAATGTTGAA
TACTCATACTCTTCCTTTTTCAATATTATTGAAGCATTTATCAGGGTTATTGTCTCATGAGCGGATACAT
ATTTGAATGTATTTAGAAAAATAAACAAATAGGGGTTCCGCGCACATTTCCCCGAAAAGTGCCACCTGAC
GTCTAAGAAACCATTATTATCATGACATTAACCTATAAAAATAGGCGTATCACGAGGCCCTTTCGTCTTC
AAGAATTC
Features (pLannotate 1.2.2; 13 found; start..end, strand, type, name):
      4..382     +  promoter       TRE3G promoter: 3rd-generation Tet-responsive promoter that can be activated by binding of Tet-On® 3G
    389..1084    +  CDS            ZsGreen: Zoanthus green fluorescent protein (Matz et al., 1999)
   1092..1679    +  misc_feature   IRES2: internal ribosome entry site (IRES) of the encephalomyocarditis virus (EMCV)
   1698..2270    +  CDS            Cbx5: CBX5_MOUSE - Also known as Hp1a. Experimental evidence at protein level: Swiss-Prot protein existence level 1. Component of heterochromatin that recognizes and binds histone H3 tails methylated at 'Lys-9' (H3K9me), leading to epigenetic repression. In contrast, it is excluded from chromatin when 'Tyr-41' of histone H3 is phosphorylated (H3Y41ph). Can interact with lamin-B receptor (LBR). This interaction can contribute to the association of the heterochromatin with the inner nuclear membrane. Involved in the formation of functional kinetochore through interaction with MIS12 complex proteins (B
   2334..2408    +  CDS            small t antigen (fragment): SV40 (simian virus 40) small t antigen
   2410..2475    +  intron         small t intron: SV40 (simian virus 40) small t antigen intron
   2605..2625    +  CDS            SV40 NLS: nuclear localization signal of SV40 (simian virus 40) large T antigen
   2944..3027    +  CDS            large T antigen (fragment): large T antigen from SV40 (simian virus 40)
   3050..3171    +  polyA_signal   SV40 poly(A) signal: SV40 polyadenylation signal
   3190..3245    -  CDS            lacI (fragment): lac repressor; lacI; The lac repressor binds to the lac operator to inhibit transcription in E. coli. This inhibition can be relieved by adding lactose or isopropyl-β-D-thiogalactopyranoside (IPTG).
   3428..4016    -  rep_origin     ori: high-copy-number ColE1/pMB1/pBR322/pUC origin of replication
   4187..5047    -  CDS            AmpR: β-lactamase; bla; confers resistance to ampicillin, carbenicillin, and related antibiotics
   5048..5152    -  promoter       AmpR promoter: bla
