[The description below was written by a language model from this plasmid's Addgene catalogue record and pLannotate feature annotations shown in this document.]
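Description:
pTRE3G-ZSGreen1-mHP1alpha is a tetracycline-inducible mammalian expression plasmid built on Takara's pTRE3G-ZsGreen1 backbone and carrying mouse HP1alpha (Cbx5). It is propagated in E. coli through a high-copy ColE1/pUC-type origin and selected with ampicillin via the β-lactamase gene and its native promoter. The feature table shows no mammalian selection marker, and the plasmid does not encode a transactivator. Expression therefore depends on supplying Tet-On 3G separately, which binds the TRE3G promoter in the presence of doxycycline.

Downstream of the TRE3G promoter, the sequenced record (about 5.3 kb) contains the ZsGreen coding sequence, an EMCV IRES2 element, the Cbx5 open reading frame, and then an SV40-derived 3′ region. That region includes the small t intron and the SV40 polyadenylation signal; the small t, large T and NLS annotations within it are fragments of this SV40 segment rather than separate expressed parts. The catalogue entry describes ZsGreen1 as an N-terminal tag on HP1alpha, but the annotated layout places the IRES between the two reading frames. This suggests a bicistronic transcript in which ZsGreen1 serves as a co-expressed fluorescent reporter of induction and HP1alpha is translated as a separate protein. The record does not resolve this discrepancy, so users should check the sequence before assuming a fusion.

HP1alpha is a heterochromatin component that binds histone H3 methylated at lysine 9. The construct allows its dose-controlled, inducible expression in mammalian cells, with green fluorescence marking expressing cells. It was deposited in connection with work on mouse heterochromatin compaction and whether HP1 drives liquid-liquid phase separation.
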