Addgene plasmid #181913: pTRE3G-ZSGreen1-mHP1alpha
Purpose: Inducible mammalian expression vector for ZsGreen1-tagged HP1alpha
Depositing lab: Karsten Rippe. Depositing organization: Deutsches Krebsforschungszentrum (DKFZ). Publication: Mouse Heterochromatin Adopts Digital Compaction States without Showing Hallmarks of HP1-Driven Liquid-Liquid Phase Separation. Erdel F, Rademacher A, Vlijm R, Tunnermann J, Frank L, Weinmann R, Schweigert E, Yserentant K, Hummert J, Bauer C, Schumacher S, Al Alwash A, Normand C, Herten DP, Engelhardt J, Rippe K. Mol Cell. 2020 Apr 16;78(2):236-249.e7. doi: 10.1016/j.molcel.2020.02.005. Epub 2020 Feb 25. PubMed 32101700.
Backbone
  Vector backbone: pTRE3G-ZsGreen1
  Backbone manufacturer: Takara
  Backbone size w/o insert (bp): 4700
  Vector type: Mammalian Expression
Growth in bacteria
  Bacterial resistance: Ampicillin, 100 μg/mL
  Growth temperature: 37°C
  Growth strain: DH5alpha
  Copy number: High Copy
Gene/Insert
  Gene/Insert name: mHP1alpha (alt name: CBX 5)
  Species: M. musculus (mouse)
  Entrez Gene: Cbx5 (a.k.a. 2610029O15Rik, HP1, Hp1a, Hp1alpha)
  Promoter: TRE3G
  Tag / fusion protein: ZSGreen1 (N terminal on insert)
  Cloning method: Restriction Enzyme; 5′ cloning site Mlu (not destroyed); 3′ cloning site BamHI (not destroyed)
Terms and licenses: Academic/Nonprofit Terms; Industry Terms: Not Available to Industry
How to cite: pTRE3G-ZSGreen1-mHP1alpha was a gift from Karsten Rippe (Addgene plasmid # 181913 ; http://n2t.net/addgene:181913 ; RRID:Addgene_181913)
